>Addgene plasmid #230792 | AiP20062 - pAAV-AiE3113m-minBG-SYFP2-WPRE3-BGHpA | addgene full sequence | sequence record 466369 | Addgene NGS Result
CTGCCGTCTTCTGCTAACCTAGGCTTAGTCCTGGAAGCTTCTAACCTGAAAGCTATCTAGGCCTAGGATG
TTTTCAGCCTCTGAGACTTGCTGCTGAATAAGCTCACCCTTTCTAGCTCTTTCTGAACTATAGCCAGCTG
GATCAACTCAGCTGTTCTGGCTCAAACTCCTCTTTAAGATGACTGATTCAATCTGGCTTTTCTCTCAGTC
TCTGACTGAATTGCTAAGCTTGGCCTCATATTAACTTTAGCAACCTGTTATAATCTTCTAGCTCCATAAC
ATTCTCTGGCTTATCCTCTCTTTACCTGTGCCTAGCTTGTTTTCTCTCTGCAAACTCGCCGGCGGAGCTC
GGGCTGGGCATAAAAGTCAGGGCAGAGCCATCTATTGCTTACATTTGCTTCTGGGATCCAGATCTTTCGA
AGCTAGCGCTACCGGTCGCCACCATGGTGAGCAAGGGCGAGGAGCTGTTCACCGGGGTGGTGCCCATCCT
GGTCGAGCTGGACGGCGACGTAAACGGCCACAAGTTCAGCGTGTCCGGCGAGGGCGAGGGCGATGCCACC
TACGGCAAGCTGACCCTGAAGCTGATCTGCACCACCGGCAAGCTGCCCGTGCCCTGGCCCACCCTCGTGA
CCACCCTGGGCTACGGCGTGCAGTGCTTCGCCCGCTACCCCGACCACATGAAGCAGCACGACTTCTTCAA
GTCCGCCATGCCCGAAGGCTACGTCCAGGAGCGCACCATCTTCTTCAAGGACGACGGCAACTACAAGACC
CGCGCCGAGGTGAAGTTCGAGGGCGACACCCTGGTGAACCGCATCGAGCTGAAGGGCATCGACTTCAAGG
AGGACGGCAACATCCTGGGGCACAAGCTGGAGTACAACTACAACAGCCACAACGTCTATATCACCGCCGA
CAAGCAGAAGAACGGCATCAAGGCCAACTTCAAGATCCGCCACAACATCGAGGACGGCGGCGTGCAGCTC
GCCGACCACTACCAGCAGAACACCCCCATCGGCGACGGCCCCGTGCTGCTGCCCGACAACCACTACCTGA
GCTACCAGTCCAAGCTGAGCAAAGACCCCAACGAGAAGCGCGATCACATGGTCCTGCTGGAGTTCGTGAC
CGCCGCCGGGATCACTCTCGGCATGGACGAGCTGTACAAGTAAGTCGACGGCGCGCCGCGGCCGCGAATT
CGATATCATAATCAACCTCTGGATTACAAAATTTGTGAAAGATTGACTGGTATTCTTAACTATGTTGCTC
CTTTTACGCTATGTGGATACGCTGCTTTAATGCCTTTGTATCATGCTATTGCTTCCCGTATGGCTTTCAT
TTTCTCCTCCTTGTATAAATCCTGGTTAGTTCTTGCCACGGCGGAACTCATCGCCGCCTGCCTTGCCCGC
TGCTGGACAGGGGCTCGGCTGTTGGGCACTGACAATTCCGTGGCTCGAGAGATCTTCGACTGTGCCTTCT
AGTTGCCAGCCATCTGTTGTTTGCCCCTCCCCCGTGCCTTCCTTGACCCTGGAAGGTGCCACTCCCACTG
TCCTTTCCTAATAAAATGAGGAAATTGCATCGCATTGTCTGAGTAGGTGTCATTCTATTCTGGGGGGTGG
GGTGGGGCAGGACAGCAAGGGGGAGGATTGGGAAGACAATAGCAGGCATGAGATCTCACGTGCGGACCGA
GCGGCCGCAGGAACCCCTAGTGATGGAGTTGGCCACTCCCTCTCTGCGCGCTCGCTCGCTCACTGAGGCC
GGGCGACCAAAGGTCGCCCGACGCCCGGGCTTTGCCCGGGCGGCCTCAGTGAGCGAGCGAGCGCGCAGCT
GCCTGCAGGGGCGCCTGATGCGGTATTTTCTCCTTACGCATCTGTGCGGTATTTCACACCGCATA
[95 nt withheld, positions 1886-1980]
T
[46 nt withheld, positions 1982-2027]
C
[141 nt withheld, positions 2029-2169]
CCTTTGACGTTGGAGTCCACGTTCTTT
[37 nt withheld, positions 2197-2233]
ACTCTATCTCGGGCTATTCTTTTGATTTATAAGGGATTTTGCCGATTTCGGTCTATTGGTTAAAAAATGA
GCTGATTTAACAAAAATTTAACGCGAATTTTAACAAAATATTAACGTTTACAATTTTATGGTGCACTCTC
AGTACAATCTGCTCTGATGCCGCATAGTTAAGCCAGCCCCGACACCCGCCAACACCCGCTGACGCGCCCT
GACGGGCTTGTCTGCTCCCGGCATCCGCTTACAGACAAGCTGTGACCGTCTCCGGGAGCTGCATGTGTCA
GAGGTTTTCACCGTCATCACCGAAACGCGCGAGACGAAAGGGCCTCGTGATACGCCTATTTTTATAGGTT
AATGTCATGATAATAATGGTTTCTTAGACGTCAGGTGGCACTTTTCGGGGAAATGTGCGCGGAACCCCTA
TTTGTTTATTTTTCTAAATACATTCAAATATGTATCCGCTCATGAGACAATAACCCTGATAAATGCTTCA
ATAATATTGAAAAAGGAAGAGTATGAGTATTCAACATTTCCGTGTCGCCCTTATTCCCTTTTTTGCGGCA
TTTTGCCTTCCTGTTTTTGCTCACCCAGAAACGCTGGTGAAAGTAAAAGATGCTGAAGATCAGTTGGGTG
CACGAGTGGGTTACATCGAACTGGATCTCAACAGCGGTAAGATCCTTGAGAGTTTTCGCCCCGAAGAACG
TTTTCCAATGATGAGCACTTTTAAAGTTCTGCTATGTGGCGCGGTATTATCCCGTATTGACGCCGGGCAA
GAGCAACTCGGTCGCCGCATACACTATTCTCAGAATGACTTGGTTGAGTACTCACCAGTCACAGAAAAGC
ATCTTACGGATGGCATGACAGTAAGAGAATTATGCAGTGCTGCCATAACCATGAGTGATAACACTGCGGC
CAACTTACTTCTGACAACGATCGGAGGACCGAAGGAGCTAACCGCTTTTTTGCACAACATGGGGGATCAT
GTAACTCGCCTTGATCGTTGGGAACCGGAGCTGAATGAAGCCATACCAAACGACGAGCGTGACACCACGA
TGCCTGTAGCAATGGCAACAACGTTGCGCAAACTATTAACTGGCGAACTACTTACTCTAGCTTCCCGGCA
ACAATTAATAGACTGGATGGAGGCGGATAAAGTTGCAGGACCACTTCTGCGCTCGGCCCTTCCGGCTGGC
TGGTTTATTGCTGATAAATCTGGAGCCGGTGAGCGTGGGTCTCGCGGTATCATTGCAGCACTGGGGCCAG
ATGGTAAGCCCTCCCGTATCGTAGTTATCTACACGACGGGGAGTCAGGCAACTATGGATGAACGAAATAG
ACAGATCGCTGAGATAGGTGCCTCACTGATTAAGCATTGGTAACTGTCAGACCAAGTTTACTCATATATA
CTTTAGATTGATTTAAAACTTCATTTTTAATTTAAAAGGATCTAGGTGAAGATCCTTTTTGATAATCTCA
TGACCAAAATCCCTTAACGTGAGTTTTCGTTCCACTGAGCGTCAGACCCCGTAGAAAAGATCAAAGGATC
TTCTTGAGATCCTTTTTTTCTGCGCGTAATCTGCTGCTTGCAAACAAAAAAACCACCGCTACCAGCGGTG
GTTTGTTTGCCGGATCAAGAGCTACCAACTCTTTTTCCGAAGGTAACTGGCTTCAGCAGAGCGCAGATAC
CAAATACTGTTCTTCTAGTGTAGCCGTAGTTAGGCCACCACTTCAAGAACTCTGTAGCACCGCCTACATA
CCTCGCTCTGCTAATCCTGTTACCAGTGGCTGCTGCCAGTGGCGATAAGTCGTGTCTTACCGGGTTGGAC
TCAAGACGATAGTTACCGGATAAGGCGCAGCGGTCGGGCTGAACGGGGGGTTCGTGCACACAGCCCAGCT
TGGAGCGAACGACCTACACCGAACTGAGATACCTACAGCGTGAGCTATGAGAAAGCGCCACGCTTCCCGA
AGGGAGAAAGGCGGACAGGTATCCGGTAAGCGGCAGGGTCGGAACAGGAGAGCGCACGAGGGAGCTTCCA
GGGGGAAACGCCTGGTATCTTTATAGTCCTGTCGGGTTTCGCCACCTCTGACTTGAGCGTCGATTTTTGT
GATGCTCGTCAGGGGGGCGGAGCCTATGGAAAAACGCCAGCAACGCGGCCTTTTTACGGTTCCTGGCCTT
TTGCTGGCCTTTTGCTCACATGTCCTGCAGGCAGCTGCGCGCTCGCTCGCTCACTGAGGCCGCCCGGGCG
TCGGGCGACCTTTGGTCGCCCGGCCTCAGTGAGCGAGCGAGCGCGCAGAGAGGGAGTGGCCAACTCCATC
ACTAGGGGTTCCTGCGGCCGCACGCGTCCAGAAGCACGAGTGGGTGGGTTGGTGAGCAAGTTAATGGGGG
AAGGGATAGGGGGATTTTAGAGAGGAAACTAAGAAAGGGGATAACATTAGAAATGTAAATAAAGAAAATA
TCTTTTTTTTAAGAAATAAAATAGAACTTTTTCTCACATAATATACCTTGATTACAGTTTCCTCATACTC
TACTTCTCCCAGCCTTTCCTTCCATTGGATCTTGTAAATGTAACTTTTATTTGCCTGTGGTAACTGTCTC
AGACGTTTA
Features (pLannotate 1.2.2; 14 found; start..end, strand, type, name):
    444..1160    +  CDS            SYFP2: SYFP2 is a basic (constitutively fluorescent) yellow fluorescent protein published in 2006, derived from Aequorea victoria. It is reported to be a very rapidly-maturing monomer with moderate acid sensitivity.
   1200..1357    +  misc_feature   WPRE (fragment): woodchuck hepatitis virus posttranscriptional regulatory element
   1363..1443    +  misc_feature   WPRE (fragment): woodchuck hepatitis virus posttranscriptional regulatory element
   1460..1571    +  polyA_signal   bGH poly(A) signal: bovine growth hormone polyadenylation signal
   1689..1829    +  repeat_region  AAV2 ITR: inverted terminal repeat of adeno-associated virus serotype 2 inverted
   1834..1885    -  misc_feature   bom (fragment): basis of mobility region from pBR322
   1904..2359    +  rep_origin     f1 ori (sequence partly withheld): f1 bacteriophage origin of replication; arrow indicates direction of (+) strand synthesis
   2360..2409    -  misc_feature   bom (fragment): basis of mobility region from pBR322
   2511..2546    -  CDS            rop (fragment): Rop protein, which maintains plasmids at low copy number; rop
   2641..2745    +  promoter       AmpR promoter: bla
   2746..3606    +  CDS            AmpR: β-lactamase; bla; confers resistance to ampicillin, carbenicillin, and related antibiotics
   3777..4365    +  rep_origin     ori: high-copy-number ColE1/pMB1/pBR322/pUC origin of replication
   4438..4465    +  repeat_region  AAV2 ITR (fragment): inverted terminal repeat of adeno-associated virus serotype 2 inverted
   4494..4521    +  repeat_region  AAV2 ITR (fragment): inverted terminal repeat of adeno-associated virus serotype 2 inverted
