[The description below was written by a language model from this plasmid's Addgene catalogue record and pLannotate feature annotations shown in this document.]
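Description:
AiP20062 - pAAV-AiE3113m-minBG-SYFP2-WPRE3-BGHpA is an AAV transfer plasmid built on a pAAV2 backbone and designed to produce recombinant adeno-associated virus carrying an enhancer-driven fluorescent reporter. In bacteria it is maintained as a high-copy plasmid through a ColE1/pUC-type origin and selected with ampicillin via the β-lactamase gene under its own promoter. An f1 phage origin and short remnants of pBR322 bom and rop sequences are also present in the backbone. The annotation finds one complete AAV2 inverted terminal repeat downstream of the cassette, while the upstream repeat is detected only as two short fragments. This may reflect how poorly these structured repeats annotate or sequence, and the record does not settle the point. The ITRs are the elements that allow the intervening DNA to be replicated and packaged into AAV capsids.

The payload between the ITRs is a compact expression unit. According to the catalogue entry, the enhancer AiE3113m sits upstream of a minimal beta-globin promoter (minBG). Neither element is called out in the automated feature table, but both would fall in the unannotated region preceding the coding sequence. A minimal promoter has little activity by itself, so the expression pattern is meant to be dictated by the enhancer, which was designed to direct transgene expression to specific populations of brain cells. The record does not say which populations. The cassette drives SYFP2, a fast-maturing monomeric yellow fluorescent protein derived from Aequorea victoria. It is followed by WPRE3, a shortened woodchuck hepatitis virus posttranscriptional element (annotated as two WPRE fragments) that boosts transcript expression, and by the bovine growth hormone polyadenylation signal. The construct belongs to a collection of enhancer AAVs for genetic access to cortical cell types, and it serves to label and evaluate the cells targeted by the enhancer.
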