Addgene plasmid #230792: AiP20062 - pAAV-AiE3113m-minBG-SYFP2-WPRE3-BGHpA
Purpose: AiE3113m is an enhancer sequence, designed to drive AAV-mediated transgene expression in specific populations of brain cells
Depositing lab: Allen Institute for Brain Science & Bosiljka Tasic. Depositing organization: Allen Institute. Publication: A suite of enhancer AAVs and transgenic mouse lines for genetic access to cortical cell types. Ben-Simon Y, Hooper M, Narayan S, Daigle TL, Dwivedi D, Way SW, Oster A, Stafford DA, Mich JK, Taormina MJ, Martinez RA, Opitz-Araya X, Roth JR, Alexander JR, Allen S, Amster A, Arbuckle J, Ayala A, Baker PM, Bakken TE, Barcelli T, Barta S, Bendrick J, Bertagnolli D, Bielstein C, Bishwakarma P, Bowlus J, Boyer G, Brouner K, Casian B, Casper T, Chakka AB, Chakrabarty R, Chance RK, Chavan S, Clark M, Colbert K, Collman F, Daniel S, Departee M, DiValentin P, Donadio N, Dotson N, Egdorf T, Fliss T, Gabitto M, Garcia J, Gary A, Gasperini M, Gloe J, Goldy J, Gore BB, Graybuck L, Greisman N, Haeseleer F, Halterman C, Haradon Z, Hastings SD, Helback O, Ho W, Hockemeyer D, Huang C, Huff S, Hunker A, Johansen N, Jones D, Juneau Z, Kalmbach B, Kannan M, Khem S, Kussick E, Kutsal R, Larsen R, Lee C, Lee AY, Leibly M, Lenz GH, Li S, Liang E, Lusk N, Madigan Z, Malloy J, Malone J, McCue R, Melchor J, Mollenkopf T, Moosman S, Morin E, Newman D, Ng L, Ngo K, Omstead V, Otto S, Oyama A, Pena N, Pham T, Phillips E, Pom CA, Potekhina L, Ransford S, Ray PL, Rette D, Reynoldson C, Rimorin C, Rocha D, Ruiz A, Sanchez REA, Sawyer L, Sedeno-Cortes A, Sevigny JP, Shapovalova N, Shepard N, Shulga L, Sigler AR, Siverts L, Soliman S, Somasundaram S, Staats B, Stewart K, Szelenyi E, Tieu M, Trader C, Tran A, van Velthoven CTJ, Walker M, Wang Y, Weed N, Wirthlin M, Wood T, Wynalda B, Yao Z, Zhou T, Ariza J, Dee N, Reding M, Ronellenfitch K, Mufti S, Sunkin SM, Smith KA, Esposito L, Waters J, Thyagarajan B, Yao S, Lein ES, Zeng H, Levi BP, Ngai J, Ting JT, Tasic B. Cell. 2025 May 16:S0092-8674(25)00513-6. doi: 10.1016/j.cell.2025.05.002. PubMed 40403729.
Backbone
  Vector backbone: pAAV2
  Vector type: AAV
Growth in bacteria
  Bacterial resistance: Ampicillin, 100 μg/mL
  Growth temperature: 37°C
  Growth strain: NEB Stable
  Copy number: High Copy
Gene/Insert
  Gene/Insert name: SYFP2
  Species: Synthetic
  Promoter: minBG
  Cloning method: Gibson Cloning
Terms and licenses: Academic/Nonprofit Terms; Industry Terms: Not Available to Industry
How to cite: AiP20062 - pAAV-AiE3113m-minBG-SYFP2-WPRE3-BGHpA was a gift from Allen Institute for Brain Science & Bosiljka Tasic (Addgene plasmid # 230792 ; http://n2t.net/addgene:230792 ; RRID:Addgene_230792)
